>Addgene plasmid #120722 | pLV-shEsr2 | addgene full sequence | sequence record 236193 | Addgene NGS Result
TCGACGGATCGGGAGATCTCCCGATCCCCTATGGTGCACTCTCAGTACAATCTGCTCTGATGCCGCATAG
TTAAGCCAGTATCTGCTCCCTGCTTGTGTGTTGGAGGTCGCTGAGTAGTGCGCGAGCAAAATTTAAGCTA
CAACAAGGCAAGGCTTGACCGACAATTGCATGAAGAATCTGCTTAGGGTTAGGCGTTTTGCGCTGCTTCG
CGATGTACGGGCCAGATATACGCGTTGACATTGATTATTGACTAGTTATTAATAGTAATCAATTACGGGG
TCATTAGTTCATAGCCCATATATGGAGTTCCGCGTTACATAACTTACGGTAAATGGCCCGCCTGGCTGAC
CGCCCAACGACCCCCGCCCATTGACGTCAATAATGACGTATGTTCCCATAGTAACGCCAATAGGGACTTT
CCATTGACGTCAATGGGTGGAGTATTTACGGTAAACTGCCCACTTGGCAGTACATCAAGTGTATCATATG
CCAAGTACGCCCCCTATTGACGTCAATGACGGTAAATGGCCCGCCTGGCATTATGCCCAGTACATGACCT
TATGGGACTTTCCTACTTGGCAGTACATCTACGTATTAGTCATCGCTATTACCATGGTGATGCGGTTTTG
GCAGTACATCAATGGGCGTGGATAGCGGTTTGACTCACGGGGATTTCCAAGTCTCCACCCCATTGACGTC
AATGGGAGTTTGTTTTGGCACCAAAATCAACGGGACTTTCCAAAATGTCGTAACAACTCCGCCCCATTGA
CGCAAATGGGCGGTAGGCGTGTACGGTGGGAGGTCTATATAAGCAGCGCGTTTTGCCTGTACTGGGTCTC
TCTGGTTAGACCAGATCTGAGCCTGGGAGCTCTCTGGCTAACTAGGGAACCCACTGCTTAAGCCTCAATA
AAGCTTGCCTTGAGTGCTTCAAGTAGTGTGTGCCCGTCTGTTGTGTGACTCTGGTAACTAGAGATCCCTC
AGACCCTTTTAGTCAGTGTGGAAAATCTCTAGCAGTGGCGCCCGAACAGGGACTTGAAAGCGAAAGGGAA
ACCAGAGGAGCTCTCTCGACGCAGGACTCGGCTTGCTGAAGCGCGCACGGCAAGAGGCGAGGGGCGGCGA
CTGGTGAGTACGCCAAAAATTTTGACTAGCGGAGGCTAGAAGGAGAGAGATGGGTGCGAGAGCGTCAGTA
TTAAGCGGGGGAGAATTAGATCGCGATGGGAAAAAATTCGGTTAAGGCCAGGGGGAAAGAAAAAATATAA
ATTAAAACATATAGTATGGGCAAGCAGGGAGCTAGAACGATTCGCAGTTAATCCTGGCCTGTTAGAAACA
TCAGAAGGCTGTAGACAAATACTGGGACAGCTACAACCATCCCTTCAGACAGGATCAGAAGAACTTAGAT
CATTATATAATACAGTAGCAACCCTCTATTGTGTGCATCAAAGGATAGAGATAAAAGACACCAAGGAAGC
TTTAGACAAGATAGAGGAAGAGCAAAACAAAAGTAAGACCACCGCACAGCAAGCGGCCGGCCGCTGATCT
TCAGACCTGGAGGAGGAGATATGAGGGACAATTGGAGAAGTGAATTATATAAATATAAAGTAGTAAAAAT
TGAACCATTAGGAGTAGCACCCACCAAGGCAAAGAGAAGAGTGGTGCAGAGAGAAAAAAGAGCAGTGGGA
ATAGGAGCTTTGTTCCTTGGGTTCTTGGGAGCAGCAGGAAGCACTATGGGCGCAGCGTCAATGACGCTGA
CGGTACAGGCCAGACAATTATTGTCTGGTATAGTGCAGCAGCAGAACAATTTGCTGAGGGCTATTGAGGC
GCAACAGCATCTGTTGCAACTCACAGTCTGGGGCATCAAGCAGCTCCAGGCAAGAATCCTGGCTGTGGAA
AGATACCTAAAGGATCAACAGCTCCTGGGGATTTGGGGTTGCTCTGGAAAACTCATTTGCACCACTGCTG
TGCCTTGGAATGCTAGTTGGAGTAATAAATCTCTGGAACAGATTTGGAATCACACGACCTGGATGGAGTG
GGACAGAGAAATTAACAATTACACAAGCTTAATACACTCCTTAATTGAAGAATCGCAAAACCAGCAAGAA
AAGAATGAACAAGAATTATTGGAATTAGATAAATGGGCAAGTTTGTGGAATTGGTTTAACATAACAAATT
GGCTGTGGTATATAAAATTATTCATAATGATAGTAGGAGGCTTGGTAGGTTTAAGAATAGTTTTTGCTGT
ACTTTCTATAGTGAATAGAGTTAGGCAGGGATATTCACCATTATCGTTTCAGACCCACCTCCCAACCCCG
AGGGGACCCGACAGGCCCGAAGGAATAGAAGAAGAAGGTGGAGAGAGAGACAGAGACAGATCCATTCGAT
TAGTGAACGGATCGGCACTGCGTGCGCCAATTCTGCAGACAAATGGCAGTATTCATCCACAATTTTAAAA
GAAAAGGGGGGATTGGGGGGTACAGTGCAGGGGAAAGAATAGTAGACATAATAGCAACAGACATACAAAC
TAAAGAATTACAAAAACAAATTACAAAAATTCAAAATTTTCGGGTTTATTACAGGGACAGCAGAGATCCA
GTTTGGTTAGTACCGGGCCCGCTCTAGAGATCCGACGCGCCATCTCTAGGCCCGCGCCGGCCCCCTCGCA
CAGACTTGTGGGAGAAGCTCGGCTACTCCCCTGCCCCGGTTAATTTGCATATAATATTTCCTAGTAACTA
TAGAGGCTTAATGTGCGATAAAAGACAGATAATCTGTTCTTTTTAATACTAGCTACATTTTACATGATAG
GCTTGGATTTCTATAAGAGATACAAATACTAAATTATTATTTTAAAAAACAGCACAAAAGGAAACTCACC
CTAACTGTAAAGTAATTGTGTGTTTTGAGACTATAAATATCCCTTGGAGAAAAGCCTTGTTTGTACGAAG
ACAGAGAAGTGTTCAAGAGACACTTCTCTGTCTTCGTACTTTTTTCTCGAGGTCGACGGTATCGATAAGC
TCGCTTCACGAGATTCCAGCAGGTCGAGGGACCTAATAACTTCGTATAGCATACATTATACGAAGTTATA
TTAAGGGTTCCAAGCTTAAGCGGCCGCGTGGATAACCGTATTACCGCCATGCATTAGTTATTAATAGTAA
TCAATTACGGGGTCATTAGTTCATAGCCCATATATGGAGTTCCGCGTTACATAACTTACGGTAAATGGCC
CGCCTGGCTGACCGCCCAACGACCCCCGCCCATTGACGTCAATAATGACGTATGTTCCCATAGTAACGCC
AATAGGGACTTTCCATTGACGTCAATGGGTGGAGTATTTACGGTAAACTGCCCACTTGGCAGTACATCAA
GTGTATCATATGCCAAGTACGCCCCCTATTGACGTCAATGACGGTAAATGGCCCGCCTGGCATTATGCCC
AGTACATGACCTTATGGGACTTTCCTACTTGGCAGTACATCTACGTATTAGTCATCGCTATTACCATGGT
GATGCGGTTTTGGCAGTACATCAATGGGCGTGGATAGCGGTTTGACTCACGGGGATTTCCAAGTCTCCAC
CCCATTGACGTCAATGGGAGTTTGTTTTGGCACCAAAATCAACGGGACTTTCCAAAATGTCGTAACAACT
CCGCCCCATTGACGCAAATGGGCGGTAGGCGTGTACGGTGGGAGGTCTATATAAGCAGAGCTGGTTTAGT
GAACCGTCAGATCCGCTAGCGCTACCGGTCGCCACCATGGTGAGCAAGGGCGAGGAGCTGTTCACCGGGG
TGGTGCCCATCCTGGTCGAGCTGGACGGCGACGTAAACGGCCACAAGTTCAGCGTGTCCGGCGAGGGCGA
GGGCGATGCCACCTACGGCAAGCTGACCCTGAAGTTCATCTGCACCACCGGCAAGCTGCCCGTGCCCTGG
CCCACCCTCGTGACCACCCTGACCTACGGCGTGCAGTGCTTCAGCCGCTACCCCGACCACATGAAGCAGC
ACGACTTCTTCAAGTCCGCCATGCCCGAAGGCTACGTCCAGGAGCGCACCATCTTCTTCAAGGACGACGG
CAACTACAAGACCCGCGCCGAGGTGAAGTTCGAGGGCGACACCCTGGTGAACCGCATCGAGCTGAAGGGC
ATCGACTTCAAGGAGGACGGCAACATCCTGGGGCACAAGCTGGAGTACAACTACAACAGCCACAACGTCT
ATATCATGGCCGACAAGCAGAAGAACGGCATCAAGGTGAACTTCAAGATCCGCCACAACATCGAGGACGG
CAGCGTGCAGCTCGCCGACCACTACCAGCAGAACACCCCCATCGGCGACGGCCCCGTGCTGCTGCCCGAC
AACCACTACCTGAGCACCCAGTCCGCCCTGAGCAAAGACCCCAACGAGAAGCGCGATCACATGGTCCTGC
TGGAGTTCGTGACCGCCGCCGGGATCACTCTCGGCATGGACGAGCTGTACAAGTAGGAATTCGTCGAGGG
ACCTAATAACTTCGTATAGCATACATTATACGAAGTTATACATGTTTAAGGGTTCCGGTTCCACTAGGTA
CAATTCGATATCAAGCTTATCGATAATCAACCTCTGGATTACAAAATTTGTGAAAGATTGACTGGTATTC
TTAACTATGTTGCTCCTTTTACGCTATGTGGATACGCTGCTTTAATGCCTTTGTATCATGCTATTGCTTC
CCGTATGGCTTTCATTTTCTCCTCCTTGTATAAATCCTGGTTGCTGTCTCTTTATGAGGAGTTGTGGCCC
GTTGTCAGGCAACGTGGCGTGGTGTGCACTGTGTTTGCTGACGCAACCCCCACTGGTTGGGGCATTGCCA
CCACCTGTCAGCTCCTTTCCGGGACTTTCGCTTTCCCCCTCCCTATTGCCACGGCGGAACTCATCGCCGC
CTGCCTTGCCCGCTGCTGGACAGGGGCTCGGCTGTTGGGCACTGACAATTCCGTGGTGTTGTCGGGGAAA
TCATCGTCCTTTCCTTGGCTGCTCGCCTGTGTTGCCACCTGGATTCTGCGCGGGACGTCCTTCTGCTACG
TCCCTTCGGCCCTCAATCCAGCGGACCTTCCTTCCCGCGGCCTGCTGCCGGCTCTGCGGCCTCTTCCGCG
TCTTCGCCTTCGCCCTCAGACGAGTCGGATCTCCCTTTGGGCCGCCTCCCCGCATCGATACCGTCGACCT
CGATCGAGACCTAGAAAAACATGGAGCAATCACAAGTAGCAATACAGCAGCTACCAATGCTGATTGTGCC
TGGCTAGAAGCACAAGAGGAGGAGGAGGTGGGTTTTCCAGTCACACCTCAGGTACCTTTAAGACCAATGA
CTTACAAGGCAGCTGTAGATCTTAGCCACTTTTTAAAAGAAAAGGGGGGACTGGAAGGGCTAATTCACTC
CCAACGAAGACAAGATATCCTTGATCTGTGGATCTACCACACACAAGGCTACTTCCCTGATTGGCAGAAC
TACACACCAGGGCCAGGGATCAGATATCCACTGACCTTTGGATGGTGCTACAAGCTAGTACCAGTTGAGC
AAGAGAAGGTAGAAGAAGCCAATGAAGGAGAGAACACCCGCTTGTTACACCCTGTGAGCCTGCATGGGAT
GGATGACCCGGAGAGAGAAGTATTAGAGTGGAGGTTTGACAGCCGCCTAGCATTTCATCACATGGCCCGA
GAGCTGCATCCGGACTGTACTGGGTCTCTCTGGTTAGACCAGATCTGAGCCTGGGAGCTCTCTGGCTAAC
TAGGGAACCCACTGCTTAAGCCTCAATAAAGCTTGCCTTGAGTGCTTCAAGTAGTGTGTGCCCGTCTGTT
GTGTGACTCTGGTAACTAGAGATCCCTCAGACCCTTTTAGTCAGTGTGGAAAATCTCTAGCAGCATGTGA
GCAAAAGGCCAGCAAAAGGCCAGGAACCGTAAAAAGGCCGCGTTGCTGGCGTTTTTCCATAGGCTCCGCC
CCCCTGACGAGCATCACAAAAATCGACGCTCAAGTCAGAGGTGGCGAAACCCGACAGGACTATAAAGATA
CCAGGCGTTTCCCCCTGGAAGCTCCCTCGTGCGCTCTCCTGTTCCGACCCTGCCGCTTACCGGATACCTG
TCCGCCTTTCTCCCTTCGGGAAGCGTGGCGCTTTCTCATAGCTCACGCTGTAGGTATCTCAGTTCGGTGT
AGGTCGTTCGCTCCAAGCTGGGCTGTGTGCACGAACCCCCCGTTCAGCCCGACCGCTGCGCCTTATCCGG
TAACTATCGTCTTGAGTCCAACCCGGTAAGACACGACTTATCGCCACTGGCAGCAGCCACTGGTAACAGG
ATTAGCAGAGCGAGGTATGTAGGCGGTGCTACAGAGTTCTTGAAGTGGTGGCCTAACTACGGCTACACTA
GAAGAACAGTATTTGGTATCTGCGCTCTGCTGAAGCCAGTTACCTTCGGAAAAAGAGTTGGTAGCTCTTG
ATCCGGCAAACAAACCACCGCTGGTAGCGGTGGTTTTTTTGTTTGCAAGCAGCAGATTACGCGCAGAAAA
AAAGGATCTCAAGAAGATCCTTTGATCTTTTCTACGGGGTCTGACGCTCAGTGGAACGAAAACTCACGTT
AAGGGATTTTGGTCATGAGATTATCAAAAAGGATCTTCACCTAGATCCTTTTAAATTAAAAATGAAGTTT
TAAATCAATCTAAAGTATATATGAGTAAACTTGGTCTGACAGTTACCAATGCTTAATCAGTGAGGCACCT
ATCTCAGCGATCTGTCTATTTCGTTCATCCATAGTTGCCTGACTCCCCGTCGTGTAGATAACTACGATAC
GGGAGGGCTTACCATCTGGCCCCAGTGCTGCAATGATACCGCGAGACCCACGCTCACCGGCTCCAGATTT
ATCAGCAATAAACCAGCCAGCCGGAAGGGCCGAGCGCAGAAGTGGTCCTGCAACTTTATCCGCCTCCATC
CAGTCTATTAATTGTTGCCGGGAAGCTAGAGTAAGTAGTTCGCCAGTTAATAGTTTGCGCAACGTTGTTG
CCATTGCTACAGGCATCGTGGTGTCACGCTCGTCGTTTGGTATGGCTTCATTCAGCTCCGGTTCCCAACG
ATCAAGGCGAGTTACATGATCCCCCATGTTGTGCAAAAAAGCGGTTAGCTCCTTCGGTCCTCCGATCGTT
GTCAGAAGTAAGTTGGCCGCAGTGTTATCACTCATGGTTATGGCAGCACTGCATAATTCTCTTACTGTCA
TGCCATCCGTAAGATGCTTTTCTGTGACTGGTGAGTACTCAACCAAGTCATTCTGAGAATAGTGTATGCG
GCGACCGAGTTGCTCTTGCCCGGCGTCAATACGGGATAATACCGCGCCACATAGCAGAACTTTAAAAGTG
CTCATCATTGGAAAACGTTCTTCGGGGCGAAAACTCTCAAGGATCTTACCGCTGTTGAGATCCAGTTCGA
TGTAACCCACTCGTGCACCCAACTGATCTTCAGCATCTTTTACTTTCACCAGCGTTTCTGGGTGAGCAAA
AACAGGAAGGCAAAATGCCGCAAAAAAGGGAATAAGGGCGACACGGAAATGTTGAATACTCATACTCTTC
CTTTTTCAATATTATTGAAGCATTTATCAGGGTTATTGTCTCATGAGCGGATACATATTTGAATGTATTT
AGAAAAATAAACAAATAGGGGTTCCGCGCACATTTCCCCGAAAAGTGCCACCTGACG
Features (pLannotate 1.2.2; 24 found; start..end, strand, type, name):
     30..82      -  misc_feature   bom (fragment): basis of mobility region from pBR322
    237..616     +  enhancer       CMV enhancer: human cytomegalovirus immediate early enhancer
    617..816     +  promoter       CMV promoter: human cytomegalovirus (CMV) immediate early promoter
    834..1014    +  LTR            5' LTR (truncated): truncated 5' long terminal repeat (LTR) from HIV-1
   1061..1186    +  misc_feature   HIV-1 Ψ: packaging signal of human immunodeficiency virus type 1
   1170..1508    +  CDS            HIV-1 gag (fragment): gag protein from human immunodeficiency virus 1; gag
   1683..1916    +  misc_feature   RRE: The Rev response element (RRE) of HIV-1 allows for Rev-dependent mRNA export from the nucleus to the cytoplasm.
   2293..2393    +  CDS            Rev (fragment): human immunodeficiency virus 1 (HIV-1) Rev protein; rev; enhances nuclear export of unspliced and incompletely spliced viral mRNAs
   2443..2560    +  misc_feature   cPPT/CTS: central polypurine tract and central termination sequence of HIV-1
   2619..2931    +  promoter       U6 promoter: RNA polymerase III promoter for mouse U6 snRNA (Das et al., 1988)
   2986..3011    -  misc_feature   MCS (fragment): pBluescript multiple cloning site
   3046..3079    +  protein_bind   loxP: Cre-mediated recombination occurs in the 8-bp core sequence (GCATACAT). Cre recombinase
   3195..3498    +  enhancer       CMV enhancer: human cytomegalovirus immediate early enhancer
   3499..3702    +  promoter       CMV promoter: human cytomegalovirus (CMV) immediate early promoter
   3747..4463    +  CDS            EGFP: EGFP is a basic (constitutively fluorescent) green fluorescent protein published in 1996, derived from Aequorea victoria. It is reported to be a rapidly-maturing weak dimer with moderate acid sensitivity.
   4486..4519    +  protein_bind   loxP: Cre-mediated recombination occurs in the 8-bp core sequence (GCATACAT). Cre recombinase
   4552..4575    +  misc_feature   MCS (fragment): pBluescript multiple cloning site
   4575..5163    +  misc_feature   WPRE: woodchuck hepatitis virus posttranscriptional regulatory element
   5164..5183    +  misc_feature   MCS (fragment): pBluescript multiple cloning site
   5185..5685    +  CDS            nef (fragment): NEF_HV1LA - Experimental evidence at protein level: Swiss-Prot protein existence level 1. Extracellular Nef protein targets CD4(+) T-lymphocytes for apoptosis by interacting with CXCR4 surface receptors. From Human immunodeficiency virus type 1 group M subtype B (isolate Lai) (HIV-1).
   5692..5872    +  LTR            5' LTR (truncated): truncated 5' long terminal repeat (LTR) from HIV-1
   5934..6522    -  rep_origin     ori: high-copy-number ColE1/pMB1/pBR322/pUC origin of replication
   6693..7553    -  CDS            AmpR: β-lactamase; bla; confers resistance to ampicillin, carbenicillin, and related antibiotics
   7554..7658    -  promoter       AmpR promoter: bla
