[The description below was written by a language model from this plasmid's Addgene catalogue record and pLannotate feature annotations shown in this document.]
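Description:
pLV-shEsr2 is an HIV-1-based lentiviral RNAi vector built on the pLL3.7 (LentiLox) backbone, designed to knock down mouse Esr2, the gene encoding estrogen receptor beta, while marking transduced cells with green fluorescence. It is maintained in bacteria as a high-copy plasmid through a ColE1/pUC-type origin and selected with ampicillin via the β-lactamase gene. The total size is about 7.7 kb.

The viral transfer cassette begins with a CMV enhancer/promoter fused to a truncated 5' LTR, an arrangement that drives production of the genomic RNA in packaging cells. This is followed by the Ψ packaging signal with an adjoining gag fragment, the Rev response element for nuclear export of the unspliced RNA, and the cPPT/CTS element that aids nuclear import of the viral genome. Downstream, a mouse U6 RNA polymerase III promoter drives the short hairpin against Esr2, which was cloned between HpaI (destroyed) and XhoI sites. A separate CMV enhancer/promoter drives EGFP. Although the catalogue lists GFP under tags, the feature map shows it as an independent reporter rather than a fusion. The CMV-EGFP unit is flanked by two loxP sites in the same orientation, so Cre recombinase could excise the reporter. A WPRE follows to enhance transcript stability and expression, and the cassette ends with a nef fragment and a truncated LTR at the 3' end.

The vector supplies only the transfer genome, so packaging and envelope functions must be provided separately. The associated publication concerns estrogen receptor regulation of ventral tegmental area neuron responses to ethanol and binge drinking in female mice, consistent with use for in vivo knockdown of Esr2 in neurons.
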