Addgene plasmid #120722: pLV-shEsr2
Purpose: Lentiviral vector that expresses GFP and an shRNA targeting Esr2 (in pLL3.7).
Depositing lab: Amy Lasek. Depositing organization: University of Illinois at Chicago. Publication: Estrogen Receptor alpha Regulates Ethanol Excitation of Ventral Tegmental Area Neurons and Binge Drinking in Female Mice. Vandegrift BJ, Hilderbrand ER, Satta R, Tai R, He D, You C, Chen H, Xu P, Coles C, Brodie MS, Lasek AW. J Neurosci. 2020 Jul 1;40(27):5196-5207. doi: 10.1523/JNEUROSCI.2364-19.2020. Epub 2020 Jun 1. PubMed 32482639.
Backbone
  Vector backbone: pLL3.7
  Backbone manufacturer: MIT
  Backbone size w/o insert (bp): 7649
  Total vector size (bp): 7700
  Vector type: Mammalian Expression, Lentiviral, RNAi
Growth in bacteria
  Bacterial resistance: Ampicillin, 100 μg/mL
  Growth temperature: 30°C
  Growth strain: NEB Stable
  Copy number: High Copy
Gene/Insert
  Gene/Insert name: Esr2
  gRNA/shRNA sequence: gtacgaagacagagaagtg
  Species: M. musculus (mouse)
  Entrez Gene: Esr2 (a.k.a. ER[b], ERbeta, Estrb)
  Promoter: mouse U6
  Tag / fusion protein: GFP
  Cloning method: Restriction Enzyme; 5′ cloning site HpaI (destroyed during cloning); 3′ cloning site XhoI (not destroyed)
  Sequencing primers: 5′ U6
Terms and licenses: Academic/Nonprofit Terms; Industry Terms: Not Available to Industry
How to cite: pLV-shEsr2 was a gift from Amy Lasek (Addgene plasmid # 120722 ; http://n2t.net/addgene:120722 ; RRID:Addgene_120722)
